Addgene plasmid #26606: pcDNA3-Flag mTOR S2035T R2109A
Depositing lab: Jie Chen. Depositing organization: University of Illinois at Urbana-Champaign. Publication: The FKBP12-rapamycin-binding domain is required for FKBP12-rapamycin-associated protein kinase activity and G1 progression. Vilella-Bach M, Nuzzi P, Fang Y, Chen J. J Biol Chem. 1999 Feb 12. 274(7):4266-72. 10.1074/jbc.274.7.4266 PubMed 9933627.
Backbone
  Vector backbone: pcDNA3
  Backbone manufacturer: Invitrogen
  Backbone size w/o insert (bp): 5400
  Vector type: Mammalian Expression
  Selectable markers: Neomycin (select with G418)
Growth in bacteria
  Bacterial resistance: Ampicillin, 100 μg/mL
  Growth temperature: 37°C
  Growth strain: DH5alpha
  Copy number: High Copy
Gene/Insert
  Gene/Insert name: mTOR
  Species: H. sapiens (human)
  Insert size (bp): 7600
  Mutation: S2035T R2109A
  GenBank ID: NM_004958
  Entrez Gene: MTOR (a.k.a. FRAP, FRAP1, FRAP2, RAFT1, RAPT1, SKS)
  Tag / fusion protein: Flag (N terminal on insert)
  Cloning method: Restriction Enzyme; 5′ cloning site NotI (not destroyed); 3′ cloning site NotI (destroyed during cloning)
  Sequencing primers: 5′ CMV-F; 3′ BGH-rev
Resource information
  A portion of this plasmid was derived from a plasmid made by: WT mTOR insert is from Stuart Schreiber's lab. Brown et al, Nature 369:756 (1994).
Terms and licenses: Academic/Nonprofit Terms; Industry Terms: Not Available to Industry
How to cite: pcDNA3-Flag mTOR S2035T R2109A was a gift from Jie Chen (Addgene plasmid # 26606 ; http://n2t.net/addgene:26606 ; RRID:Addgene_26606)
