[The description below was written by a language model from this plasmid's Addgene catalogue record.]
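Description:
pcDNA3-Flag mTOR S2035T R2109A is a mammalian expression plasmid built on the pcDNA3 backbone (about 5.4 kb without insert). It carries a roughly 7.6 kb cDNA for human mTOR (also known as FRAP or RAFT1) with an N-terminal Flag epitope tag. The insert was placed into the vector by restriction cloning at NotI, with the 5′ site retained and the 3′ site destroyed. The plasmid is maintained at high copy in E. coli under ampicillin selection. The backbone's neomycin resistance marker allows G418 selection of stably transfected mammalian cells. No feature table accompanies the record. However, the listed sequencing primers (CMV forward, BGH reverse) fit the standard pcDNA3 layout, in which the CMV immediate-early promoter drives the insert and a bovine growth hormone polyadenylation signal terminates the transcript.

The encoded protein carries two point substitutions, S2035T and R2109A. S2035 lies in the FKBP12-rapamycin-binding (FRB) domain, and substitution at this position is generally known to impair FKBP12-rapamycin binding, making the kinase rapamycin-resistant. A resistant mTOR of this kind can be studied in transfected cells while rapamycin inhibits the endogenous protein. The record does not state the specific effect of R2109A. The associated publication concerns the requirement of the FRB domain for mTOR kinase activity and G1 progression, which suggests the second mutation was introduced to probe FRB function in the rapamycin-resistant background. The Flag tag allows immunoblot detection and immunoprecipitation of the recombinant protein, for example for kinase assays. The wild-type mTOR insert was derived from an earlier plasmid made in another laboratory.
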