>Addgene plasmid #26606 | pcDNA3-Flag mTOR S2035T R2109A | addgene partial sequence | sequence record 32822 | 26606 with hmTOR-F2 5'-GCCATCCAGATTGATACCTG
ATTGATACGCCCAGACCCTTGGTGGGACGTCTCATTCACCAGCTTCTCACAGACATTGGTCGGTACCACC
CCCAGGCCCTCATCTACCCACTGACAGTGGCTTCTAAGTCTACCACGACAGCCCGGCACAATGCAGCCAA
CAAGATTCTGAAGAACATGTGTGAGCACAGCAACACCCTGGTCCAGCAGGCCATGATGGTGAGCGAGGAG
CTGATCCGAGTGGCCATCCTCTGGCATGAGATGTGGCATGAAGGCCTGGAAGAGGCAACTCGTTTGTACT
TTGGGGAAAGGAACGTGAAAGGCATGTTTGAGGTGCTGGAGCCCTTGCATGCTATGATGGAACGGGGCCC
CCAGACTCTGAAGGAAACATCCTTTAATCAGGCCTATGGTCGAGATTTAATGGAGGCCCAAGAGTGGTGC
AGGAAGTACATGAAATCAGGGAATGTCAAGGACCTCACCCAAGCCTGGGACCTCTATTATCATGTGTTCG
CACGAATCTCAAAGCAGCTGCCTCAGCTCACATCCTTAGAGCTGCAATATGTTTCCCCAAAACTTCTGAT
GTGCCGGGACCTTGAATTGGCTGTGCCAGGAACATATGACCCCAACCAGCCAATCATTCGCATTCAGTCC
ATAGCACCGTCTTTGCAAGTCATCACATCCAAGCAGAGGCCCCGGAAATTGACACTTATGGGCAGCAACG
GACATGAGTTTGTTTTCCTTCTAAAAGGCCATGAAGATCTGCGCCAGGATGAGCGTGTGATGCAGCTCTT
CGGCCTGGTTAACACCCTTCTGGCCAATGACCCAACATCTCTTCGGAAAAACCTCAGCATCCAGAGATAC
GCTGTCATCCCTTTATCGACCAACTCG
