>Addgene plasmid #26606 | pcDNA3-Flag mTOR S2035T R2109A | addgene partial sequence | sequence record 32823 | 26606 with CMV-F
TCTCTGGCTACTAGAGAACCCACTGCTTACTGGCTTATCGAAATTAATACGACTCACTATAGGGAGACCC
AAGCTTGGGGGGCGGCCGCCATGGATTATAAAGATGATGATGATATGCTTGGAACCGGACCTGCCGCCGC
CACCACCGCTGCCACCACATCTAGCAATGTGAGCGTCCTGCAGCAGTTTGCCAGTGGCCTAAAGAGCCGG
AATGAGGAAACCAGGGCCAAAGCCGCCAAGGAGCTCCAGCACTATGTCACCATGGAACTCCGAGAGATGA
GTCAAGAGGAGTCTACTCGCTTCTATGACCAACTGAACCATCACATTTTTGAATTGGTTTCCAGCTCAGA
TGCCAATGAGAGGAAAGGTGGCATCTTGGCCATAGCTAGCCTCATAGGAGTGGAAGGTGGGAATGCCACC
CGAATTGGCAGATTTGCCAACTATCTTCGGAACCTCCTCCCCTCCAATGACCCAGTTGTCATGGAAATGG
CATCCAAGGCCATTGGCCGTCTTGCCATGGCAGGGGACACTTTTACCGCTGAGTACGTGGAATTTGAGGT
GAAGCGAGCCCTGGAATGGCTGGGTGCTGACCGCAATGAGGGCCGGAGACATGCAGCTGTCCTGGTTCTC
CGTGAGCTGGCCATCAGCGTCCCTACCTTCTTCTTCCAGCAAGTGCAACCCTTCTTTGACACATTTTTGT
GGCCGTGTGGGACCCCAAACAGGCCATCCGTGAGGGAGCTGTAGCCGCCCTTCGTGCCTGTCTGATTCTC
AC
